>Addgene plasmid #69488 | pJW1328 | depositor full sequence | sequence record 125217 | pJW1328 sequence 4463 bps
GAAACAGCTATGACCATGATTACGCCAAGCTATTTAGGTGACACTATAGAATACTCAAGCTATGCATCAA
GCTTGGTACCGAGCTCGGATCCACTAGTAACGGCCGCCAGTGTGCTGGAATTCGCCCTTATTGTGTTCGT
TGAGTGACCCAACAAAAAGAGGAAACTTTATTGTGCCGCCAAGAAAAAAGTCTCACAACTTTATTATACA
TAGTTGATAATTCACTGGCCGTCGTTTTACAACGTCGTGACTGGGAAAACCAAAAAAAACTAGCAATAAA
GGAATAAAAAACTGTACACCTTAAAGGCGCACACTCTGTTTTGCAAATTTTATTTTTAGTTGTGAATTTT
CTGCTGAGACCTGAAAATAGCAACTTTAGTACTACTATAATTTGTCAACCTTTTCAAAAAAAGCATGCAA
TTTTTGAGAAACTCTTATAAAAGCTATTATTAAAAAAACACCTTTTTTCCAAAATTATTCCACAAAAAAT
ATGTTATGAAATGCCTACACCCTCTCACACACACTCTTTATACTACTCTGTCAAACTCACGAGATGTCTG
CCGCCTCTTGTGTTGCCCCTATATAAACACCTCCTATTGCGAGATGTCTTGATGAATAACTTGATGAACA
TGTTTAAGAGCTATGCTGGAAACAGCATAGCAAGTTTAAATAAGGCTAGTCCGTTATCAACTTGAAAAAG
TGGCACCGAGTCGGTGCTTTTTTTTGTGAAATTTCTGGCGTAATAGCGAAGAGGCCCGCACCGATCGCCC
TTCCCAACAGTTGCGCAGCCTGAATGGCGAATGGCGCCTGATGCGGTATTTTCTCCTTACGCATCTGTGC
GGTATTTCACACCGCATATGGTGCACTCTCAGTGCAATCTGCTCTGATGCCGCATAGTTAAGCCAGCCCC
GACACCCGCCAACACCCGCTGACGCGCCCTGACGGGCTTGTCTGCTCCCGGCATCCGCTTACAGACAAGC
TGTGACCGTCTCCGGGAGCTGCATGTGTCAGAGGTTTTCACCGTCATCACCGAAACGCGCGAGACGAAAG
GGCCTCGTGATACGCCTATTTTTAAGGGCGAATTCTGCAGATATCCATCACACTGGCGGCCGCTCGAGCA
TGCATCTAGAGGGCCCAATTCGCCCTATAGTGAGTCGTATTACAATTCACTGGCCGTCGTTTTACAACGT
CGTGACTGGGAAAACCCTGGCGTTACCCAACTTAATCGCCTTGCAGCACATCCCCCTTTCGCCAGCTGGC
GTAATAGCGAAGAGGCCCGCACCGATCGCCCTTCCCAACAGTTGCGCAGCCTATACGTACGGCAGTTTAA
GGTTTACACCTATAAAAGAGAGAGCCGTTATCGTCTGTTTGTGGATGTACAGAGTGATATTATTGACACG
CCGGGGCGACGGATGGTGATCCCCCTGGCCAGTGCACGTCTGCTGTCAGATAAAGTCTCCCGTGAACTTT
ACCCGGTGGTGCATATCGGGGATGAAAGCTGGCGCATGATGACCACCGATATGGCCAGTGTGCCGGTCTC
CGTTATCGGGGAAGAAGTGGCTGATCTCAGCCACCGCGAAAATGACATCAAAAACGCCATTAACCTGATG
TTCTGGGGAATATAAATGTCAGGCATGAGATTATCAAAAAGGATCTTCACCTAGATCCTTTTCACGTAGA
AAGCCAGTCCGCAGAAACGGTGCTGACCCCGGATGAATGTCAGCTACTGGGCTATCTGGACAAGGGAAAA
CGCAAGCGCAAAGAGAAAGCAGGTAGCTTGCAGTGGGCTTACATGGCGATAGCTAGACTGGGCGGTTTTA
TGGACAGCAAGCGAACCGGAATTGCCAGCTGGGGCGCCCTCTGGTAAGGTTGGGAAGCCCTGCAAAGTAA
ACTGGATGGCTTTCTCGCCGCCAAGGATCTGATGGCGCAGGGGATCAAGCTCTGATCAAGAGACAGGATG
AGGATCGTTTCGCATGATTGAACAAGATGGATTGCACGCAGGTTCTCCGGCCGCTTGGGTGGAGAGGCTA
TTCGGCTATGACTGGGCACAACAGACAATCGGCTGCTCTGATGCCGCCGTGTTCCGGCTGTCAGCGCAGG
GGCGCCCGGTTCTTTTTGTCAAGACCGACCTGTCCGGTGCCCTGAATGAACTGCAAGACGAGGCAGCGCG
GCTATCGTGGCTGGCCACGACGGGCGTTCCTTGCGCAGCTGTGCTCGACGTTGTCACTGAAGCGGGAAGG
GACTGGCTGCTATTGGGCGAAGTGCCGGGGCAGGATCTCCTGTCATCTCACCTTGCTCCTGCCGAGAAAG
TATCCATCATGGCTGATGCAATGCGGCGGCTGCATACGCTTGATCCGGCTACCTGCCCATTCGACCACCA
AGCGAAACATCGCATCGAGCGAGCACGTACTCGGATGGAAGCCGGTCTTGTCGATCAGGATGATCTGGAC
GAAGAGCATCAGGGGCTCGCGCCAGCCGAACTGTTCGCCAGGCTCAAGGCGAGCATGCCCGACGGCGAGG
ATCTCGTCGTGACCCATGGCGATGCCTGCTTGCCGAATATCATGGTGGAAAATGGCCGCTTTTCTGGATT
CATCGACTGTGGCCGGCTGGGTGTGGCGGACCGCTATCAGGACATAGCGTTGGCTACCCGTGATATTGCT
GAAGAGCTTGGCGGCGAATGGGCTGACCGCTTCCTCGTGCTTTACGGTATCGCCGCTCCCGATTCGCAGC
GCATCGCCTTCTATCGCCTTCTTGACGAGTTCTTCTGAATTATTAACGCTTACAATTTCCTGATGCGGTA
TTTTCTCCTTACGCATCTGTGCGGTATTTCACACCGCATACAGGTGGCACTTTTCGGGGAAATGTGCGCG
GAACCCCTATTTGTTTATTTTTCTAAATACATTCAAATATGTATCCGCTCATGAGACAATAACCCTGATA
AATGCTTCAATAATAGCACGTGAGGAGGGCCACCATGGCCAAGTTGACCAGTGCCGTTCCGGTGCTCACC
GCGCGCGACGTCGCCGGAGCGGTCGAGTTCTGGACCGACCGGCTCGGGTTCTCCCGGGACTTCGTGGAGG
ACGACTTCGCCGGTGTGGTCCGGGACGACGTGACCCTGTTCATCAGCGCGGTCCAGGACCAGGTGGTGCC
GGACAACACCCTGGCCTGGGTGTGGGTGCGCGGCCTGGACGAGCTGTACGCCGAGTGGTCGGAGGTCGTG
TCCACGAACTTCCGGGACGCCTCCGGGCCGGCCATGACCGAGATCGGCGAGCAGCCGTGGGGGCGGGAGT
TCGCCCTGCGCGACCCGGCCGGCAACTGCGTGCACTTCGTGGCCGAGGAGCAGGACTGACACGTGCTAAA
ACTTCATTTTTAATTTAAAAGGATCTAGGTGAAGATCCTTTTTGATAATCTCATGACCAAAATCCCTTAA
CGTGAGTTTTCGTTCCACTGAGCGTCAGACCCCGTAGAAAAGATCAAAGGATCTTCTTGAGATCCTTTTT
TTCTGCGCGTAATCTGCTGCTTGCAAACAAAAAAACCACCGCTACCAGCGGTGGTTTGTTTGCCGGATCA
AGAGCTACCAACTCTTTTTCCGAAGGTAACTGGCTTCAGCAGAGCGCAGATACCAAATACTGTCCTTCTA
GTGTAGCCGTAGTTAGGCCACCACTTCAAGAACTCTGTAGCACCGCCTACATACCTCGCTCTGCTAATCC
TGTTACCAGTGGCTGCTGCCAGTGGCGATAAGTCGTGTCTTACCGGGTTGGACTCAAGACGATAGTTACC
GGATAAGGCGCAGCGGTCGGGCTGAACGGGGGGTTCGTGCACACAGCCCAGCTTGGAGCGAACGACCTAC
ACCGAACTGAGATACCTACAGCGTGAGCTATGAGAAAGCGCCACGCTTCCCGAAGGGAGAAAGGCGGACA
GGTATCCGGTAAGCGGCAGGGTCGGAACAGGAGAGCGCACGAGGGAGCTTCCAGGGGGAAACGCCTGGTA
TCTTTATAGTCCTGTCGGGTTTCGCCACCTCTGACTTGAGCGTCGATTTTTGTGATGCTCGTCAGGGGGG
CGGAGCCTATGGAAAAACGCCAGCAACGCGGCCTTTTTACGGTTCCTGGCCTTTTGCTGGCCTTTTGCTC
ACATGTTCTTTCCTGCGTTATCCCCTGATTCTGTGGATAACCGTATTACCGCCTTTGAGTGAGCTGATAC
CGCTCGCCGCAGCCGAACGACCGAGCGCAGCGAGTCAGTGAGCGAGGAAGCGGAAGAGCGCCCAATACGC
AAACCGCCTCTCCCCGCGCGTTGGCCGATTCATTAATGCAGCTGGCACGACAGGTTTCCCGACTGGAAAG
CGGGCAGTGAGCGCAACGCAATTAATGTGAGTTAGCTCACTCATTAGGCACCCCAGGCTTTACACTTTAT
GCTTCCGGCTCGTATGTTGTGTGGAATTGTGAGCGGATAACAATTTCACACAG
Features (pLannotate 1.2.2; 22 found; start..end, strand, type, name):
     32..50      +  promoter       SP6 promoter: promoter for bacteriophage SP6 RNA polymerase
    129..192     +  terminator     tbb-2 terminator (fragment): tbb-2; transcription terminator for the C. elegans tubulin beta-2 gene
    196..216     -  protein_bind   attB3: mutant version of attB; core recombination site for the Gateway® BP reaction BP Clonase™
    220..261     +  CDS            lacZα (fragment): LacZα fragment of β-galactosidase; lacZ fragment
    261..610     +  promoter       CeU6 promoter: promoter for the C. elegans R07E5.16 U6 snRNA gene (Dickinson et al., 2013)
    650..717     +  misc_RNA       tracrRNA (fragment): trans-activating CRISPR RNA for the Streptococcus pyogenes CRISPR/Cas9 system
    735..801     +  CDS            lacZα (fragment): LacZα fragment of β-galactosidase; lacZ fragment
    807..906     -  misc_feature   bom (fragment): basis of mobility region from pBR322
   1008..1043    -  CDS            rop (fragment): Rop protein, which maintains plasmids at low copy number; rop
   1144..1162    -  promoter       T7 promoter: promoter for bacteriophage T7 RNA polymerase
   1165..1312    +  CDS            lacZα (fragment): LacZα fragment of β-galactosidase; lacZ fragment
   1322..1625    +  CDS            ccdB (fragment): CcdB, a bacterial toxin that poisons DNA gyrase; ccdB; Plasmids containing the ccdB gene cannot be propagated in standard E. coli strains.
   1673..1942    +  CDS            tnpA (fragment): TN5P_ECOLX - Also known as tnp. Experimental evidence at protein level: Swiss-Prot protein existence level 1. Mediates transposition of transposon Tn5 by a 'cut and paste' mechanism. First, the monomeric transposase binds the 19 bp inverted DNA repeats flanking the transposon. Then, dimerization of the DNA- bound transposase creates a synaptic DNA complex. After nicking of the first DNA strand, excision of the transposon proceeds through a series of intermediates. The transposase then mediates the insertion of the transposon at a new site by strand transfer. The activity of the wild- type tran
   1974..2768    +  CDS            NeoR/KanR: aminoglycoside phosphotransferase from Tn5; aph(3')-II (or nptII); confers resistance to neomycin, kanamycin, and G418 (Geneticin®)
   2789..2840    -  misc_feature   bom (fragment): basis of mobility region from pBR322
   2867..2955    +  promoter       AmpR promoter (fragment): bla
   2975..3349    +  CDS            BleoR: antibiotic-binding protein; Sh ble from Streptoalloteichus hindustanus; confers resistance to bleomycin, phleomycin, and Zeocin™
   3487..4075    +  rep_origin     ori: high-copy-number ColE1/pMB1/pBR322/pUC origin of replication
   4258..4350    +  CDS            lacI (fragment): lac repressor; lacI; The lac repressor binds to the lac operator to inhibit transcription in E. coli. This inhibition can be relieved by adding lactose or isopropyl-β-D-thiogalactopyranoside (IPTG).
   4363..4384    +  protein_bind   CAP binding site: CAP binding activates transcription in the presence of cAMP. E. coli catabolite activator protein
   4399..4429    +  promoter       lac promoter: promoter for the E. coli lac operon
   4437..4453    +  protein_bind   lac operator: The lac repressor binds to the lac operator to inhibit transcription in E. coli. This inhibition can be relieved by adding lactose or isopropyl-β-D-thiogalactopyranoside (IPTG). lac repressor encoded by lacI
