[The description below was written by a language model from this plasmid's Addgene catalogue record and pLannotate feature annotations shown in this document.]
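Description:
pJW1328 is a C. elegans sgRNA expression plasmid built by TOPO cloning into the Invitrogen pCR-Blunt II-TOPO backbone. It is maintained in E. coli through a high-copy ColE1/pUC-type origin and selected with kanamycin via the Tn5-derived NeoR/KanR gene. The backbone also carries a Sh ble (bleomycin/Zeocin resistance) gene. Typical TOPO vector remnants surround the cloning site: the lac promoter, operator and CAP site, lacZα fragments fused to a ccdB fragment (the disrupted lethal-selection cassette), and flanking SP6 and T7 promoters. The catalogue lists a total size of 4,623 bp, whereas the annotated depositor sequence is 4,463 nt; the record does not explain this difference.

The payload is a single guide RNA cassette driven by the promoter of the C. elegans R07E5.16 U6 snRNA gene, a Pol III promoter suited to producing small, uncapped transcripts in the worm. It drives a 20-nt spacer directed against pha-1, followed by an S. pyogenes Cas9 guide scaffold that the annotation detects only as a tracrRNA fragment, which fits the modified "F+E" scaffold design named in the record. Short annotated pieces near the insert (a tbb-2 terminator fragment, an attB3 site, and bom and rop fragments) appear to be carry-over from the template used to generate the cassette, rather than functional parts.

The plasmid encodes no Cas9, so the nuclease must be supplied separately. Its stated use is co-conversion in C. elegans, where editing at the pha-1 locus serves as a selectable marker event to enrich for animals that have also been edited at a second, unselected target.
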