Addgene plasmid #69488: pJW1328
Purpose: sgRNA(F+E) targeting pha-1 (no Cas9); for co-conversion in C. elegans
Depositing lab: Jordan Ward. Depositing organization: University of California, San Francisco (UCSF).
Backbone
  Vector backbone: pCR-Blunt II-TOPO
  Backbone manufacturer: Invitrogen
  Backbone size w/o insert (bp): 3519
  Total vector size (bp): 4623
  Vector type: Worm Expression
Growth in bacteria
  Bacterial resistance: Kanamycin, 50 μg/mL
  Growth temperature: 37°C
  Growth strain: DH5alpha
  Copy number: Unknown
Gene/Insert
  Gene/Insert name: sgRNA(F+E) targeting pha-1
  gRNA/shRNA sequence: ATGAATAACTTGATGAACAT
  Species: C. elegans (nematode)
  Promoter: R07E5.16 U6 promoter
  Cloning method: TOPO Cloning
  Sequencing primers: 5′ pBR322-F
Terms and licenses: Academic/Nonprofit Terms; Industry Terms: Not Available to Industry
How to cite: pJW1328 was a gift from Jordan Ward (Addgene plasmid # 69488 ; http://n2t.net/addgene:69488 ; RRID:Addgene_69488)
