>Addgene plasmid #69488 | pJW1328 | addgene partial sequence | sequence record 125214 | 3primeUP 5'-GGCGTATCACGAGGCCC-3'
GACACATGCAGCTCCCGGAGACGGTCACAGCTTTGTCTGTAAGCGGATGCCGGGAGCAGACAAGCCCGTC
AGGGCGCGTCAGCGGGTGTTGGCGGGTGTCGGGGCTGGCTTAACTATGCGGCATCAGAGCAGATTGCACT
GAGAGTGCACCATATGCGGTGTGAAATACCGCACAGATGCGTAAGGAGAAAATACCGCATCAGGCGCCAT
TCGCCATTCAGGCTGCGCAACTGTTGGGAAGGGCGATCGGTGCGGGCCTCTTCGCTATTACGCCAGAAAT
TTCACAAAAAAAAGCACCGACTCGGTGCCACTTTTTCAAGTTGATAACGGACTAGCCTTATTTAAACTTG
CTATGCTGTTTCCAGCATAGCTCTTAAACATGTTCATCAAGTTATTCATCAAGACATCTCGCAATAGGAG
GTGTTTATATAGGGGCAACACAAGAGGCGGCAGACATCTCGTGAGTTTGACAGAGTAGTATAAAGAGTGT
GTGTGAGAGGGTGTAGGCATTTCATAACATATTTTTTGTGGAATAATTTTGGAAAAAAGGTGTTTTTTTA
ATAATAGCTTTTATAAGAGTTTCTCAAAAATTGCATGCTTTTTTTGAAAAGGTTGACAAATTATAGTAGT
ACTAAAGTTGCTATTTTCAGGTCTCAGCAGAAAATTCACAACTAAAAATAAAATTTGCAAAACAGAGTGT
GCGCCTTTAAGGTGTACAGTTTTTTATTCCTTTATTGCTAGTTTTTTTTGGTTTTCCCAGTCACGACGTT
GTAAAACGACGGCCAGTGAATTATCAACTATGTATAATAAAGTTGTGAGACT
