>Addgene plasmid #69488 | pJW1328 | addgene partial sequence | sequence record 125216 | pBR322ori-F 5'-GGGAAACGCCTGGTATCTTT-3'
TGAGCGTCGATTTTTGTGATGCTCGTCAGGGGGGCGGAGCCTATGGAAAAACGCCAGCAACGCGGCCTTT
TTACGGTTCCTGGCCTTTTGCTGGCCTTTTGCTCACATGTTCTTTCCTGCGTTATCCCCTGATTCTGTGG
ATAACCGTATTACCGCCTTTGAGTGAGCTGATACCGCTCGCCGCAGCCGAACGACCGAGCGCAGCGAGTC
AGTGAGCGAGGAAGCGGAAGAGCGCCCAATACGCAAACCGCCTCTCCCCGCGCGTTGGCCGATTCATTAA
TGCAGCTGGCACGACAGGTTTCCCGACTGGAAAGCGGGCAGTGAGCGCAACGCAATTAATGTGAGTTAGC
TCACTCATTAGGCACCCCAGGCTTTACACTTTATGCTTCCGGCTCGTATGTTGTGTGGAATTGTGAGCGG
ATAACAATTTCACACAGGAAACAGCTATGACCATGATTACGCCAAGCTATTTAGGTGACACTATAGAATA
CTCAAGCTATGCATCAAGCTTGGTACCGAGCTCGGATCCACTAGTAACGGCCGCCAGTGTGCTGGAATTC
GCCCTTATTGTGTTCGTTGAGTGACCCAACAAAAAGAGGAAACTTTATTGTGCCGCCAAGAAAAAAGTCT
CACAACTTTATTATACATAGTTGATAATTCACTGGCCGTCGTTTTACAACGTCGTGACTGGGAAAACCA
